>Addgene plasmid #239807 | pGY220 | addgene full sequence | sequence record 483806 | Addgene NGS Result
TAACAATCTATTCTCCGCTTGGTGATGCTAAAGGGCTTTCAATAGACCTTGTAAGTGAAGGAGATGGAGC
CGTCAATCCGCTACCCTGCCTCTGGTCAGTTGGTCTCAGCAATGTACCCTGTGAGTCTTGATAGACTAGT
TGGTGACTAGTCTCTGTAGATGGAACAAATGGTGCTTGAGAGGGCACGTATGGCAGAGCTCCAGTCATCT
GCGGAACATATACTGGGCCCGGGAAGATCTCATGGTCATAGCTGTTTCCGCTGAGGGTTTAATCGTTGAC
CTCACAGGGATTTCCACCAAAAAGTGGACCGGGCGGGCGCCACTCGGCCGTGCCACAGCAGCCTGAGAGC
GGACAAATAACAACAGCCGCCTGCCGCGGGGTTCGGTTGCAAACATGACCAACAGGCCAGGCCATCATCA
ACCCACCGCTGCGTTGATGCCCAGGATTTCAGTCCAATAATCCACAATTTACCAACGGATAGAGCTAGGT
GAACTAGATAGACAGGAGGGCCAGAGGGAGGGGACCGAGATGAAAAATTTTCGATGAAAGAGTGGTCAAG
GTGGGGTCGTAGTTCGGCGCTCCGAGGGCGAGGAACCAAGGAAAGGCGAGAAAAGGACAGGCTGATCGCG
CTGCGTTGCTGGGCTGCAAGCGTGTCCAGTTGAGTCTGGAAAAGGCTCCGCCGTGAAGATTCTGCGTTGG
TCCCGCACCTGCGCGGTGGGGGCATTACCCCTCCATGTCCAATGATTTCAAGTCAAAGCCAAGGGTTGAA
GCCCGCCCGCTTAGTCGCCTTCTCGCTTGACCCCTCCATATAAGTATTTCCCCTCCTCCCCCTCCCACAA
ATTTTTCCTTTCCCTTTCCTCCCTCGTCCGCTTCAGTACGTATATCTTCCCCCCCTCTCTCTTCCTTCTC
ACTCTTCTCTCCTTCTTTCTTGATTCATCCTCTCTCTAACTGACTTCTTTGCTCAGCACCTCTACGCGTT
CTGGCCGTAGTATCTGAGCAATTTTTCTACAGACTTTTTCTATCTAATTCCAAAAAAGAACTTCGAGTTC
ATTCACAACCGTCATCATGGGGTGAGTCAAGACAACGATCATCATCTGACAAAGGAAGGACATGGGCTAA
CGGATATCTTCTACAACAGTAAGGCCCGCACTAAGCAGACTGCCCGTAAGTGCAACCTCACTGTCCTTTC
CCCTCGTGTCGTTCGACCGCGTCATGGTCGCGACACCCGTGTCTCACATGAGGAACATCATCACTAACTA
TCATCTCAATATAGGTAAGTCCACTGGTGGCAAGGCTCCCCGTAAGCAGCTCGCCTCCAAGGCTGCCCGT
AAGGCCGCTCCCTCCACCGGAGGTGTCAAGAAGCCTCACCGTTACAAGCCCGGTATGTATACACTCATCA
TTCAAAGTGGCAAATGGCCTATCCGAACAGTCAACTAACAGTCTACCAAAGGTACCGTCGCTCTGCGTGA
AATCCGTCGTTACCAGAAGAGCACTGAGCTCCTGATCCGCAAGCTGCCCTTCCAGCGTCTTGTCCGTGAA
ATTGCTCAGGACTTCAAGTCGGATCTCCGCTTCCAGTCCTCCGCCATCGGTGCTCTTCAGGAGTCCGTCG
AGGCCTACCTCGTCTCCCTCTTCGAGGACACCAACCTGTGCGCCATCCACGCCAAGCGTGTCACCATCCA
GTCCAAGGACATCCAGCTTGCCCGCCGTCTCCGTGGTGAGCGCTCTGTGAGCAAGGGCGAGGAGCTGTTC
ACCGGGGTGGTGCCCATCCTGGTCGAGCTGGACGGCGACGTAAACGGCCACAAGTTCAGCGTGTCCGGCG
AGGGCGAGGGCGATGCCACCTACGGCAAGCTGACCCTGAAGTTCATCTGCACCACCGGCAAGCTGCCCGT
GCCCTGGCCCACCCTCGTGACCACCCTGACCTACGGCGTGCAGTGCTTCAGCCGCTACCCCGACCACATG
AAGCAGCACGACTTCTTCAAGTCCGCCATGCCCGAAGGCTACGTCCAGGAGCGCACCATCTTCTTCAAGG
ACGACGGCAACTACAAGACCCGCGCCGAGGTGAAGTTCGAGGGCGACACCCTGGTGAACCGCATCGAGCT
GAAGGGCATCGACTTCAAGGAGGACGGCAACATCCTGGGGCACAAGCTGGAGTACAACTACAACAGCCAC
AACGTCTATATCATGGCCGACAAGCAGAAGAACGGCATCAAGGTGAACTTCAAGATCCGCCACAACATCG
AGGACGGCAGCGTGCAGCTCGCCGACCACTACCAGCAGAACACCCCCATCGGCGACGGCCCCGTGCTGCT
GCCCGACAACCACTACCTGAGCACCCAGTCCGCCCTGAGCAAAGACCCCAACGAGAAGCGCGATCACATG
GTCCTGCTGGAGTTCGTGACCGCCGCCGGGATCACTCTCGGCATGGACGAGCTGTACAAGTAAGCGGACA
TTCGATTTATGCCGTTATGACTTCCTTAAAAAAGCCTTTACGAATGAAAGAAATGGAATTAGACTTGTTA
TGTAGTTGATTCTACAATGGATTATGATTCCTGAACTTCAAATCCGCTGTTCATTATTAATCTCAGCTCT
TCCCGTAAAGCCAATGTTGAAACTATTCGTAAATGTACCTCGTTTTGCGTGTACCTTGCTTATCACGTGA
TATTACATGACCTGGACAGAGTTCTGCGCGAAAGTCATAACGTAAATCCCGGGCGGTAGGTGCGTCCCGG
GCGGAAGGTAGTTTTCTCGTCCACCCCAACGCGTTTATCAACCTCAACTTTCAACAACCATCATGCCACC
AAAAGCGCGTAAAACAAAGCGAGATTTGATTGAGCAAGAGGGCAGGATCCAATGCGCGATTCAAGACATT
AAAAATGGAAAATTTCAAAAAATTGCGCCCGCAGCGCGTGCATACAAAATTCATCCCAATACAAGTGTAA
TGCTAGTGGAGGTCAACACATCAATGCCTATTTTGGTTTAGTCGTCCAGGCGGTGAGCACAAAATTTGTG
TCGTTTGACAAGATGGTTCATTTAGGCAACTGGTCAGATCAGCCCCACTTGTAGCAGTAGCGGCGGCGCT
CGAAGTGTGACTCTTATTAGCAGACAGGAACGAGGACATTATTATCATCTGCTGCTTGGTGCACGATAAC
TTGGTGCGTTTGTCAAGCAAGGTAAGTGGACGACCCGGTCATACCTTCTTAAGTTCGCCCTTCCTCCCTT
TATTTCAGATTCAATCTGACTTACCTATTCTACCCAAGCATCCAAATGAAAAAGCCTGAACTCACCGCGA
CGTCTGTCGAGAAGTTTCTGATCGAAAAGTTCGACAGCGTCTCCGACCTGATGCAGCTCTCGGAGGGCGA
AGAATCTCGTGCTTTCAGCTTCGATGTAGGAGGGCGTGGATATGTCCTGCGGGTAAATAGCTGCGCCGAT
GGTTTCTACAAAGATCGTTATGTTTATCGGCACTTTGCATCGGCCGCGCTCCCGATTCCGGAAGTGCTTG
ACATTGGGGAGTTCAGCGAGAGCCTGACCTATTGCATCTCCCGCCGTGCACAGGGTGTCACGTTGCAAGA
CCTGCCTGAAACCGAACTGCCCGCTGTTCTCCAGCCGGTCGCGGAGGCCATGGATGCGATTGCTGCGGCC
GATCTTAGCCAGACGAGCGGGTTCGGCCCATTCGGACCGCAAGGAATCGGTCAATACACTACATGGCGTG
ATTTCATATGCGCGATTGCTGATCCCCATGTGTATCACTGGCAAACTGTGATGGACGACACCGTCAGTGC
GTCCGTCGCGCAGGCTCTCGATGAGCTGATGCTTTGGGCCGAGGACTGCCCCGAAGTCCGGCACCTCGTG
CATGCGGATTTCGGCTCCAACAATGTCCTGACGGACAATGGCCGCATAACAGCGGTCATTGACTGGAGCG
AGGCGATGTTCGGGGATTCCCAATACGAGGTCGCCAACATCCTCTTCTGGAGGCCGTGGTTGGCTTGTAT
GGAGCAGCAGACGCGCTACTTCGAGCGGAGGCATCCGGAGCTTGCAGGATCGCCGCGCCTCCGGGCGTAT
ATGCTCCGCATTGGTCTTGACCAACTCTATCAGAGCTTGGTTGACGGCAATTTCGATGATGCAGCTTGGG
CGCAGGGTCGATGCGACGCAATCGTCCGATCCGGAGCCGGGACTGTCGGGCGTACACAAATCGCCCGCAG
AAGCGCGGCCGTCTGGACCGATGGCTGTGTAGAAGTACTCGCCGATAGTGGAAACCGACGCCCCAGCACT
CGTCCGAGGGCAAAGGAATAGAGTAGATGCCGACCGATCCCCACTACCGCATTAAGACCTCAGCGCGGCC
GCAAATTTAAATAAAATGAAGTGAAGTTCCTATACTTTCTAGAGAATAGGAACTTCTATAGTGAGTCGAA
TAAGGGCGACACAAAATTTATTCTAAATGCATAATAAATACTGATAACATCTTATAGTTTGTATTATATT
TTGTATTATCGTTGACATGTATAATTTTGATATCAAAAACTGATTTTCCCTTTATTATTTTCGAGATTTA
TTTTCTTAATTCTCTTTAACAAACTAGAAATATTGTATATACAAAAAATCATAAATAATAGATGAATAGT
TTAATTATAGGTGTTCATCAATCGAAAAAGCAACGTATCTTATTTAAAGTGCGTTGCTTTTTTCTCATTT
ATAAGGTTAAATAATTCTCATATATCAAGCAAAGTGACAGGCGCCCTTAAATATTCTGACAAATGCTCTT
TCCCTAAACTCCCCCCATAAAAAAACCCGCCGAAGCGGGTTTTTACGTTATTTGCGGATTAACGATTACT
CGTTATCAGAACCGCCCAGGGGGCCCGAGCTTAAGACTGGCCGTCGTTTTACAACACAGAAAGAGTTTGT
AGAAACGCAAAAAGGCCATCCGTCAGGGGCCTTCTGCTTAGTTTGATGCCTGGCAGTTCCCTACTCTCGC
CTTCCGCTTCCTCGCTCACTGACTCGCTGCGCTCGGTCGTTCGGCTGCGGCGAGCGGTATCAGCTCACTC
AAAGGCGGTAATACGGTTATCCACAGAATCAGGGGATAACGCAGGAAAGAACATGTGAGCAAAAGGCCAG
CAAAAGGCCAGGAACCGTAAAAAGGCCGCGTTGCTGGCGTTTTTCCATAGGCTCCGCCCCCCTGACGAGC
ATCACAAAAATCGACGCTCAAGTCAGAGGTGGCGAAACCCGACAGGACTATAAAGATACCAGGCGTTTCC
CCCTGGAAGCTCCCTCGTGCGCTCTCCTGTTCCGACCCTGCCGCTTACCGGATACCTGTCCGCCTTTCTC
CCTTCGGGAAGCGTGGCGCTTTCTCATAGCTCACGCTGTAGGTATCTCAGTTCGGTGTAGGTCGTTCGCT
CCAAGCTGGGCTGTGTGCACGAACCCCCCGTTCAGCCCGACCGCTGCGCCTTATCCGGTAACTATCGTCT
TGAGTCCAACCCGGTAAGACACGACTTATCGCCACTGGCAGCAGCCACTGGTAACAGGATTAGCAGAGCG
AGGTATGTAGGCGGTGCTACAGAGTTCTTGAAGTGGTGGGCTAACTACGGCTACACTAGAAGAACAGTAT
TTGGTATCTGCGCTCTGCTGAAGCCAGTTACCTTCGGAAAAAGAGTTGGTAGCTCTTGATCCGGCAAACA
AACCACCGCTGGTAGCGGTGGTTTTTTTGTTTGCAAGCAGCAGATTACGCGCAGAAAAAAAGGATCTCAA
GAAGATCCTTTGATCTTTTCTACGGGGTCTGACGCTCAGTGGAACGACGCGCGCGTAACTCACGTTAAGG
GATTTTGGTCATGAGCTTGCGCCGTCCCGTCAAGTCAGCGTAATGCTCTGCTTACCAATGCTTAATCAGT
GAGGCACCTATCTCAGCGATCTGTCTATTTCGTTCATCCATAGTTGCCTGACTCCCCGTCGTGTAGATAA
CTACGATACGGGAGGGCTTACCATCTGGCCCCAGCGCTGCGATGATACCGCGAGAACCACGCTCACCGGC
TCCGGATTTATCAGCAATAAACCAGCCAGCCGGAAGGGCCGAGCGCAGAAGTGGTCCTGCAACTTTATCC
GCCTCCATCCAGTCTATTAATTGTTGCCGGGAAGCTAGAGTAAGTAGTTCGCCAGTTAATAGTTTGCGCA
ACGTTGTTGCCATCGCTACAGGCATCGTGGTGTCACGCTCGTCGTTTGGTATGGCTTCATTCAGCTCCGG
TTCCCAACGATCAAGGCGAGTTACATGATCCCCCATGTTGTGCAAAAAAGCGGTTAGCTCCTTCGGTCCT
CCGATCGTTGTCAGAAGTAAGTTGGCCGCAGTGTTATCACTCATGGTTATGGCAGCGCTACATAATTCTC
TTACTGTCATGCCATCCGTAAGATGCTTTTCTGTGACTGGTGAGTACTCAACCAAGTCATTCTGAGAATA
GTGTATGCGGCGACCGAGTTGCTCTTGCCCGGCGTCAATACGGGATAATACCGCGCCACATAGCAGAACT
TTAAAAGTGCTCATCATTGGAAAACGTTCTTCGGGGCGAAAACTCTCAAGGATCTTACCGCTGTTGAGAT
CCAGTTCGATGTAACCCACTCGTGCACCCAACTGATCTTCAGCATCTTTTACTTTCACCAGCGTTTCTGG
GTGAGCAAAAACAGGAAGGCAAAATGCCGCAAAAAAGGGAATAAGGGCGACACGGAAATGTTGAATACTC
ATATTCTTCCTTTTTCAATATTATTGAAGCATTTATCAGGGTTATTGTCTCATGAGCGGATACATATTTG
AATGTATTTAGAAAAATAAACAAATAGGGGTCAGTGTTACAACCAATTAACCAATTCTGAACATTATCGC
GAGCCCATTTATACCTGAATATGGCTCATAACACCCCTTGTTTGCCTGGCGGCAGTAGCGCGGTGGTCCC
ACCTGACCCCATGCCGAACTCAGAAGTGAAACGCCGTAGCGCCGATGGTAGTGTGGGGACTCCCCATGCG
AGAGTAGGGAACTGCCAGGCATCAAATAAAACGAAAGGCTCAGTCGAAAGACTGGGCCTTTCGCCCGGGC
TAATTATGGGGTGTCGCCCTTATTCGACTCTATAGTGAAGTTCCTATTCTCTAGAAAGTATAGGAACTTC
TGAAGTGGGGATTTAAATGCGGCCGCGCTGAGGGTTTAATCGACGAAGCAGCTGACGGCCAGTGCCAAGC
TTAACGCGTACCGGGCCCAGTATATGTTCCGCAGATGACTGGAGCTCTGCCATACGTGCCCTCTCAAGCA
CCATTTGTTCCATCTACAGAGACTAGTCACCAACTAGTCTATCAAGACTCACAGGGTACATTGCTGAGAC
CAACTGACCAGAGGCAGGGTAGCGGATTGACGGCTCCATCTCCTTCACTTACAAGGTCTATTGAAAGCCC
TTTAGCATCACCAAGCGGAGAATAGATTGTTAAGCTTATTTTTTGTATACTGTTTTGTGATAGCACGAAG
TTTTTCCACGGTATCTTGTTAAAAATATATATTTGTGGCGGGCTTACCTACATCAAATTAATAAGAGACT
AATTATAAACTAAACACACAAGCAAGCTACTTTAGGGTAAAAGTTTATAAATGCTTTTGACGTATAAACG
TTGCTTGTATTTATTATTACAATTAAAGGTGGATAGAAAACCTAGAGACTAGTTAGAAACTAATCTCAGG
TTTGCGTTAAACTAAATCAGAGCCCGAGAGGTTAACAGAACCTAGAAGGGGACTAGATATCCGGGTAGGG
AAACAAAAAAAAAAACAAGACAGCCACATATTAGGGAGACTAGTTAGAAGCTAGTTCCAGGACTAGGAAA
ATAAAAGACAATGATACCACAGTCTAGTTGACAACTAGATAGATTCTAGATTGAGGCCAAAGTCTCTGAG
ATCCAGGTTAGTTGCAACTAATACTAGTTAGTATCTAGTCTCCTATAACTCTGAAGCTAGAATAACTTAC
TACTATTATCCTCACCACTGTTCAGCTGCGCAAACGGAGTGATTGCAAGGTGTTCAGAGACTAGTTATTG
ACTAGTCAGTGACTAGCAATAACTAACAAGGTATTAACCTACCATGTCTGCCATCACCCTGCACTTCCTC
GGGCTCAGCAGCCTTTTCCTCCTCATTTTCATGCTCATTTTCCTTGTTTAAGACTGTGACTAGTCAAAGA
CTAGTCCAGAACCACAAAGGAGAAATGTCTTACCACTTTCTTCATTGCTTGTCTCTTTTGCATTATCCAT
GTCTGCAACTAGTTAGAGTCTAGTTAGTGACTAGTCCGACGAGGACTTGCTTGTCTCCGGATTGTTGGAG
GAACTCTCCAGGGCCTCAAGATCCACAACAGAGCCTTCTAGAAGACTGGTCAATAACTAGTTGGTCTTTG
TCTGAGTCTGACTTACGAGGTTGCATACTCGCTCCCTTTGCCTCGTCAATCGATGAGAAAAAGCGCCAAA
ACTCGCAATATGGCTTTGAACCACACGGTGCTGAGACTAGTTAGAATCTAGTCCCAAACTAGCTTGGATA
GCTTACCTTTGCCCTTTGCGTTGCGACAGGTCTTGCAGGGTATGGTTCCTTTCTCACCAGCTGATTTAGC
TGCCTTGCTACCCTCACGGCGGATCTGCATAAAGAGTGGCTAGAGGTTATAAATTAGCACTGATCCTAGG
TACGGGGCTGAATGTAACTTGCCYTTCCTTTCTCATCGCGCGGCAAGACAGGCTTGCTCAAATTCCTACC
AGTCACAGGGGTATGCACGGCGTACGGACCACTTGAACTAGTCACAGATTAGTTAGCAACTAGTCTGCAT
TGAATGGCTGTACTTACGGGCCCTCGCCATTGTCCTGATCATTTCCAGCTTCACCCTCGTTGCTGCAAAG
TAGTTAGTGACTAGTCAAGGACTAGTTGAAATGGGAGAAGAAACTCACGAATTCTCGACACCCTTAGTAT
TGTGGTCCTTGGACTTGGTGCTGCTATATATTAGCTAATACACTAGTTAGACTCACAGAAACTTACGCAG
CTCGCTTGCGCTTCTTGGTAGGAGTCGGGGTTGGGAGAACAGTGCCTTCAAACAAGCCTTCATACCATGC
TACTTGACTAGTCAGGGACTAGTCACCAAGTAATCTAGATAGGACTTGCCTTTGGCCTCCATCAGTTCCT
TCATAGTGGGAGGTCCATTGTGCAATGTAAACTCCATGCCGTGGGAGTTCTTATCCTTCAAGTGCTTGAC
CAATATGTTTCTGTTGGCAGAGGGAACCTGTCAACTAGTTAATAACTAGTCAGAAACTAGTATAGCAGTA
GACTCACTGTACGCTTGAGGCATCCCTTCACTCGGCAGTAGACTTCATATGGATGGATATCAGGCACGCC
ATTGTCGTCCTGTGGACTAGTCAGTAACTAGGCTTAAAGCTAGTCGGGTCGGCTTACTATCTTGAAATCC
GGCAGCGTAAGCTCCCCGTCCTTAACTGCCTCGAGATAGTGACAGTACTCTGGGGACTTTCGGAGATCGT
TATCGCGAATGCTCGGCATACTAATCGTTGACTAGTCTTGGACTAGTCCCGAGCAAAAAGGATTGGAGGA
GGAGGAGGAAGGTGAGAGTGAGACAAAGAGCGAAATAAGAGCTTCAAAGGCTATCTCTAAGCAGTATGAA
GGTTAAGTATCTAGTTCTTGACTAGATTTAAAAGAGATTTCGACTAGTTATGTACCTGGAGTTTGGATAT
AGGAATGTGTTGTGGTAACGAAATGTAAGGGGGAGGAAAGAAAAAGTCGGTCAAGAGGTAACTCTAAGTC
GGCCATTCCTTTTTGGGAGGCGCTAACCATAAACGGCATGGTCGACTTAGAGTTAGCTCAGGGAATTTAG
GGAGTTATCTGCGACCACCGAGGAACGGCGGAATGCCAAAGAATCCCGATGGAGCTCTAGCTGGCGGTTG
ACAACCCCACCTTTTGGCGTTTCTGCGGCGTTGCAGGCGGGACTGGATACTTCGTAGAACCAGAAAGGCA
AGGCAGAACGCGCTCAGCAAGAGTGTTGGAAGTGATAGCATGATGTGCCTTGTTAACTAGGTCAAAATCT
GCAGTATGCTTGATGTTATCCAAAGTGTGAGAGAGGAAGGTCCAAACATACACGATTGGGAGAGGGCCTA
GGTATAAGAGTTTTTGAGTAGAACGCATGTGAGCCCAGCCATCTCGAGGAGATTAAACACGGGCCGGCAT
TTGATGGCTATGTTAGTACCCCAATGGAAACGGTGAGAGTCCAGTGGTCGCAGATAACTCCCTAAATTCC
CTGAGCTAACTCTAAGTCGACCATGCCGTTTATGGTTAGCGCCTCCCAAAAAGGAATGGCCGACTTAGAG
TTACCTCTTGACCGACTTTTTCTTTCCTCCCCCTTACATTTCGTTACCACAACACATTCCTATATCCAAA
CTCCAGGTACATAACTAGTCGAAATCTCTTTTAAATCTAGTCAAGAACTAGATACTTAACCTTCATACTG
CTTAGAGATAGCCTTTGAAGCTCTTATTTCGCTCTTTGTCTCACTCTCACCTTCCTCCTCCTCCTCCAAT
CCTTTTTGCTCGGGACTAGTCCAAGACTAGTCAACGATTAGTATGCCGAGCATTCGCGATAACGATCTCC
GAAAGTCCCCAGAGTACTGTCACTATCTCGAGGCAGTTAAGGACGGGGAGCTTACGCTGCCGGATTTCAA
GATAGTAAGCCGACCCGACTAGCTTTAAGCCTAGTTACTGACTAGTCCACAGGACGACAATGGCGTGCCT
GATATCCATCCATATGAAGTCTACTGCCGAGTGAAGGGATGCCTCAAGCGTACAGTGAGTCTACTGCTAT
ACTAGTTTCTGACTAGTTATTAACTAGTTGACAGGTTCCCTCTGCCAACAGAAACATATTGGTCAAGCAC
TTGAAGGACAAGAACTCCCACGGCATGGAGTTTACATTGCACAATGGACCTCCCACTATGAAGGAACTGA
TGGAGGCCAAAGGCAAGTCCTATCTAGATTACTTGGTGACTAGTCCCTGACTAGTCAAGTAGCATGGTAT
GAAGGCTTGTTTGAAGGCACTGTTCTCCCAACCCCGACTCCTACCAAGAAGCGCAAGCGAGCTGCGTAAG
TTTCTGTGAGTCTAACTAGTGTATTAGCTAATATATAGCAGCACCAAGTCCAAGGACCACAATACTAAGG
GTGTCGAGAATTCGTGAGTTTCTTCTCCCATTTCAACTAGTCCTTGACTAGTCACTAACTACTTTGCAGC
AACGAGGGTGAAGCTGGAAATGATCAGGACAATGGCGAGGGCCCGTAAGTACAGCCATTCAATGCAGACT
AGTTGCTAACTAATCTGTGACTAGTTCAAGTGGTCCGTACGCCGTGCATACCCCTGTGACTGGTAGGAAT
TTGAGCAAGCCTGTCTTGCCGCGCGATGAGAAAGGAARGGCAAGTTACATTCAGCCCCGTACCTAGGATC
AGTGCTAATTTATAACCTCTAGCCACTCTTTATGCAGATCCGCCGTGAGGGTAGCAAGGCAGCTAAATCA
GCTGGTGAGAAAGGAACCATACCCTGCAAGACCTGTCGCAACGCAAAGGGCAAAGGTAAGCTATCCAAGC
TAGTTTGGGACTAGATTCTAACTAGTCTCAGCACCGTGTGGTTCAAAGCCATATTGCGAGTTTTGGCGCT
TTTTCTCATCGATTGACGAGGCAAAGGGAGCGAGTATGCAACCTCGTAAGTCAGACTCAGACAAAGACCA
ACTAGTTATTGACCAGTCTTCTAGAAGGCTCTGTTGTGGATCTTGAGGCCCTGGAGAGTTCCTCCAACAA
TCCGGAGACAAGCAAGTCCTCGTCGGACTAGTCACTAACTAGACTCTAACTAGTTGCAGACATGGATAAT
GCAAAAGAGACAAGCAATGAAGAAAGTGGTAAGACATTTCTCCTTTGTGGTTCTGGACTAGTCTTTGACT
AGTCACAGTCTTAAACAAGGAAAATGAGCATGAAAATGAGGAGGAAAAGGCTGCTGAGCCCGAGGAAGTG
CAGGGTGATGGCAGACATGGTAGGTTAATACCTTGTTAGTTATTGCTAGTCACTGACTAGTCAATAACTA
GTCTCTGAACACCTTGCAATCACTCCGTTTGCGCAGCTGAACAGTGGTGAGGATAATAGTAGTAAGTTAT
TCTAGCTTCAGAGTTATAGGAGACTAGATACTAACTAGTATTAGTTGCAACTAACCTGGATCTCAGAGAC
TTTGGCCTCAATCTAGAATCTATCTAGTTGTCAACTAGACTGTGGTATCATTGTCTTTTATTTTCCTAGT
CCTGGAACTAGCTTCTAACTAGTCTCCCTAATATGTGGCTGTCTTGTTTTTTTTTTTTGTTTCCCTACCC
GGATATCTAGTCCCCTTCTAGGTTCTGTTAACCTCTCGGGCTCTGATTTAGTTTAACGCAAACCTGAGAT
TAGTTTCTAACTAGTCTCTAGGTTTTCTATCCACCTTTAATTGTAATAATAAATACAAGCAACGTTTATA
CGTCAAAAGCATTTATAAACTTTTACCCTAAAGTAGCTTGCTTGTGTGTTTAGTTTATAATTAGTCTCTT
ATTAATTTGATGTAGGTAAGCCCGCCACAAATATATATTTTTAACAAGATACCGTGGAAAAACTTCGTGC
TATCACAAAACAGTATACAAAAAATAAGCT
Features (pLannotate 1.2.2; 15 found; start..end, strand, type, name):
   1277..1723    +  CDS            hh3: H3_NEUCR - Experimental evidence at protein level: Swiss-Prot protein existence level 1. Core component of nucleosome. Nucleosomes wrap and compact DNA into chromatin, limiting DNA accessibility to the cellular machineries which require DNA as a template. Histones thereby play a central role in transcription regulation, DNA repair, DNA replication and chromosomal stability. DNA accessibility is regulated via a complex set of post-translational modifications of histones, also called histone code, and nucleosome remodeling. From Neurospora crassa (strain ATCC 24698 / 74-OR23-1A / CBS 708.71 / DS
   1727..2443    +  CDS            EGFP: the original enhanced GFP (Yang et al., 1996) mammalian codon-optimized
   2942..3261    +  promoter       trpC promoter (fragment): promoter for Aspergillus nidulans trpC
   3266..4291    +  CDS            HygR: hygromycin B phosphotransferase confers resistance to hygromycin
   4363..4396    -  protein_bind   FRT (minimal): supports FLP-mediated excision but not integration (Turan and Bode, 2011) FLP recombinase from the Saccharomyces cerevisiae 2μ plasmid
   4866..4885    +  CDS            lacZα (fragment): LacZα fragment of β-galactosidase; lacZ fragment
   4910..4927    -  terminator     rrnB T2 terminator (fragment): transcription terminator T2 from the E. coli rrnB gene
   5152..5740    -  rep_origin     ori: high-copy-number ColE1/pMB1/pBR322/pUC origin of replication
   5862..6722    -  CDS            AmpR: β-lactamase; bla; confers resistance to ampicillin, carbenicillin, and related antibiotics
   6725..6821    -  promoter       AmpR promoter (fragment): bla
   6851..6875    -  CDS            KanR (fragment): aminoglycoside phosphotransferase; aph(3')-Ia; confers resistance to kanamycin
   6904..7019    +  ncRNA          5S rRNA: Accession: RF00001 - 5S ribosomal RNA
   7023..7063    +  terminator     rrnB T1 terminator (fragment): transcription terminator T1 from the E. coli rrnB gene
   7107..7140    +  protein_bind   FRT (minimal): supports FLP-mediated excision but not integration (Turan and Bode, 2011) FLP recombinase from the Saccharomyces cerevisiae 2μ plasmid
   7453..12700   -  rep_origin     AMA1: replication origin from Aspergillus nidulans (Aleksenko and Clutterbuck, 1996)
