[The description below was written by a language model from this plasmid's Addgene catalogue record and pLannotate feature annotations shown in this document.]
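Description:
pGY220 is a fungal expression plasmid of about 12.7 kb, built on the pFC332 backbone by Gibson assembly and intended for expressing a histone H3–EGFP fusion in filamentous fungi. It is a shuttle vector. In E. coli it is maintained through a high-copy ColE1/pUC-type origin and selected with ampicillin via the β-lactamase gene. In fungi it carries the AMA1 sequence from Aspergillus nidulans, which occupies roughly 5 kb of the plasmid and supports autonomous extrachromosomal replication, so the construct can be maintained without genomic integration. Fungal transformants are selected with hygromycin through a hygromycin B phosphotransferase gene driven by a fragment of the A. nidulans trpC promoter.

The payload is a histone H3 coding sequence, which the annotation matches most closely to the Neurospora crassa hh3 protein, followed almost immediately by EGFP to give a C-terminal fluorescent tag. The catalogue lists the promoter as Tef1IN. This element is not annotated in the feature table, but it presumably lies in the unannotated region upstream of the H3 open reading frame. The associated publication concerns translation elongation factor 1-alpha promoter reporter systems for Aspergillus niger. Because H3 is incorporated into nucleosomes, the fusion should concentrate green fluorescence in nuclei, giving a compact readout of promoter activity and a nuclear marker for live imaging. No terminator for the fusion cassette is annotated. Two minimal FRT sites flank the bacterial origin and ampicillin region, alongside small fragments of lacZα, KanR, rrnB terminators and a 5S rRNA match. These appear to be backbone remnants, and the record assigns them no function.
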