Addgene plasmid #239807: pGY220
Purpose: Express H3-EGFP in filamentous fungi
Depositing lab: Kyle Pomraning. Depositing organization: Pacific Northwest National Laboratory. Publication: Strong Translation Elongation Factor 1-Alpha (tef1α) Promoter Reporter Systems for Aspergillus niger. Guoliang Yuan, Tatiana Serrano-Zayas, Ziyu Dai, Erica I. DeMers, Shuang Deng, Beth A. Hofstad, and Kyle R. Pomraning. ACS Synthetic Biology Article ASAP 10.1021/acssynbio.5c00368.
Backbone
  Vector backbone: pFC332
  Vector type: Fungal Expression
  Selectable markers: Hygromycin
Growth in bacteria
  Bacterial resistance: Ampicillin, 100 μg/mL
  Growth temperature: 37°C
  Growth strain: DH5alpha
  Copy number: High Copy
Gene/Insert
  Gene/Insert name: H3
  Promoter: Tef1IN
  Tag / fusion protein: EGFP (C terminal on insert)
  Cloning method: Gibson Cloning
  Sequencing primers: 5′ N/A; 3′ N/A
Terms and licenses: Academic/Nonprofit Terms; Industry Terms: Not Available to Industry
How to cite: pGY220 was a gift from Kyle Pomraning (Addgene plasmid # 239807 ; http://n2t.net/addgene:239807 ; RRID:Addgene_239807)
